Addgene plasmid #55222: pFastBac TwinStrepII Prescission SNAPf TEV cloning vector with BioBrick PolyPromoter LIC Subcloning (438-SNAP-V1)
Purpose: (Empty Backbone)
Depositing lab: Scott Gradia. Depositing organization: University of California, Berkeley. Publication: MacroBac: New Technologies for Robust and Efficient Large-Scale Production of Recombinant Multiprotein Complexes. Gradia SD, Ishida JP, Tsai MS, Jeans C, Tainer JA, Fuss JO. Methods Enzymol. 2017;592:1-26. doi: 10.1016/bs.mie.2017.03.008. Epub 2017 May 15. PubMed 28668116.
Backbone
  Vector backbone: pFastBac
  Vector type: Insect Expression
  Tag / fusion protein: TwinStrepII (N terminal on backbone); SNAPf (N terminal on backbone)
Growth in bacteria
  Bacterial resistance: Ampicillin, 100 μg/mL
  Growth temperature: 37°C
  Growth strain: XL1 Blue
  Copy number: High Copy
Gene/Insert
  Cloning method: Ligation Independent Cloning
  Sequencing primers: 5′ LicBac dual V1 F (5'-cctataactattccggattattcataccgtc-3'); 3′ LicBac dual V1 Rv (5'-caggttcagggggaggtgtg-3')
Terms and licenses: Academic/Nonprofit Terms; Industry Terms: Not Available to Industry
Depositor comments: In order to increase the efficiency of subcloning with the Series-11 Macrobac plasmids we developed a new strategy the uses LIC (Ligation Independent Cloning). The problem with the Series-11 ligation mediated subcloning was that when the plasmid size approached or exceeded 20 kb we had to screen many colonies to find a positive. We developed a strategy to use LIC for subcloning. Because this method uses no ligase, the cloning background associated with re-ligation of the empty plasmid are eliminated. 438-SNAP-V1 has a TEV cleavable TwinStrepII-Prescission-SNAPf on the N-terminus. The 438-SNAP-V1 vector use the LICv1 Forward and Reverse primers. LICv1Forward - 5'-TACTTCCAATCCAATGCA-3' LICv1 Reverse - 5'-TTATCCACTTCCAATGTTATTA-3' As the target plasmid size gets >20kb you may have to increase the amount of DNA you anneal and/or transform. We have found this method gives no background colonies at all and 100% of the colonies we pick are positive. The cells we transform into are XL1Blues with a competency ~6x10^7cfu/ul. For more information, please see our website: http://qb3.berkeley.edu/qb3/macrolab/
How to cite: pFastBac TwinStrepII Prescission SNAPf TEV cloning vector with BioBrick PolyPromoter LIC Subcloning (438-SNAP-V1) was a gift from Scott Gradia (Addgene plasmid # 55222 ; http://n2t.net/addgene:55222 ; RRID:Addgene_55222)
