[The description below was written by a language model from this plasmid's Addgene catalogue record and pLannotate feature annotations shown in this document.]
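Description:
438-SNAP-V1 is an empty pFastBac-based donor vector from the MacroBac series, designed for baculovirus-mediated protein expression in insect cells. It is about 6.1 kb and is propagated in E. coli under ampicillin selection (AmpR) from a ColE1/pMB1-type origin; the catalogue lists it as high copy, although the annotation also detects rop and bom sequences from pBR322. An f1 origin is present as well. The expression cassette lies between the Tn7R and Tn7L ends of a mini-Tn7 element, together with a gentamicin resistance gene driven by the Pc integron promoter. This is the standard arrangement that lets the cassette transpose into a baculovirus bacmid in a suitable E. coli host, with gentamicin marking the transposed segment.

Within the mini-Tn7, the polyhedrin promoter drives an N-terminal tag module followed by the cloning site and an SV40 polyadenylation signal. According to the record, the module reads TwinStrepII, PreScission protease site, SNAPf, then a TEV site. The feature table identifies SNAPf as an MGMT fragment, consistent with the SNAP-tag being an engineered O6-alkylguanine-DNA alkyltransferase that covalently binds benzylguanine substrates. The Twin-Strep and PreScission elements were not annotated, but they presumably occupy the interval between the promoter and SNAPf. The fusion thus allows Strep-Tactin affinity purification and covalent labelling or immobilisation, with two protease options for removing some or all of the tag.

Genes of interest are inserted by ligation-independent cloning. The BioBrick-style PolyPromoter design also lets complete expression cassettes be combined by LIC subcloning into a single plasmid. The depositor notes that avoiding ligase eliminates empty-vector background, even for constructs over 20 kb. This supports co-expression of large multiprotein complexes.
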