Features (pLannotate 1.2.2; 18 found; start..end, strand, type, name):
     68..292     -  mobile_element Tn7R: mini-Tn7 element (right end of the Tn7 transposon) Tn7
    359..892     -  CDS            GmR: gentamycin acetyltransferase; aacC1; confers resistance to gentamycin
   1062..1090    -  promoter       Pc promoter: intI1 (promoter lies within the coding sequence); class 1 integron promoter
   1068..1415    -  CDS            YPR2_ECOLX (fragment): Protein predicted: Swiss-Prot protein existence level 4. From Escherichia coli.
   1486..1572    +  promoter       polyhedrin promoter (fragment): polh from Autographa californica; promoter for the baculovirus polyhedrin gene
   1743..2297    +  CDS            MGMT (fragment): MGMT_HUMAN - Experimental evidence at protein level: Swiss-Prot protein existence level 1. Involved in the cellular defense against the biological effects of O6-methylguanine (O6-MeG) and O4-methylthymine (O4-MeT) in DNA. Repairs the methylated nucleobase in DNA by stoichiometrically transferring the methyl group to a cysteine residue in the enzyme. This is a suicide reaction: the enzyme is irreversibly inactivated. From Homo sapiens (Human).
   2298..2314    +  CDS            TEV site (fragment): tobacco etch virus (TEV) protease recognition and cleavage site
   2479..2562    +  CDS            large T antigen (fragment): large T antigen from SV40 (simian virus 40)
   2585..2719    +  polyA_signal   SV40 poly(A) signal: SV40 polyadenylation signal
   2793..2958    -  mobile_element Tn7L: mini-Tn7 element (left end of the Tn7 transposon) Tn7
   3121..3137    +  CDS            lacZα (fragment): LacZα fragment of β-galactosidase; lacZ fragment
   3142..3570    +  rep_origin     f1 ori (sequence partly withheld): f1 bacteriophage origin of replication; arrow indicates direction of (+) strand synthesis
   3624..3728    +  promoter       AmpR promoter: bla
   3729..4589    +  CDS            AmpR: β-lactamase; bla; confers resistance to ampicillin, carbenicillin, and related antibiotics
   4760..5348    +  rep_origin     ori: high-copy-number ColE1/pMB1/pBR322/pUC origin of replication
   5539..5677    -  misc_feature   bom: basis of mobility region from pBR322
   5779..5970    -  CDS            rop: Rop protein, which maintains plasmids at low copy number; rop
   6011..6121    +  CDS            mbeC (fragment): MBEC_ECOLX - Experimental evidence at protein level: Swiss-Prot protein existence level 1. Required for efficient mobilization of ColE1 plasmid and is thus essential to promote the specific transfer of the plasmid during conjugation. Probably functions by inducing DNA bending, helping the MbeA relaxase to melt the DNA around the nic site and cleave the phosphodiester bond. Binds specifically double-stranded DNA (dsDNA) containing the ColE1 oriT but does not recognize the inverted repeat (IR). From Escherichia coli.
>Addgene plasmid #55222 | pFastBac TwinStrepII Prescission SNAPf TEV cloning vector with BioBrick PolyPromoter LIC Subcloning (438-SNAP-V1) | depositor full sequence | sequence record 85607 | Full Sequence
GACCAGCCGCGTAACCTGGCAAAATCGGTTACGGTTGAGTAATAAATGGATGCCCTGCGTAAGCGGGTGT
GGGCGGACAATAAAGTCTTAAACTGAACAAAATAGATCTAAACTATGACAATAAAGTCTTAAACTAGACA
GAATAGTTGTAAACTGAAATCAGTCCAGTTATGCTGTGAAAAAGCATACTGGACTTTTGTTATGGCTAAA
GCAAACTCTTCATTTTCTGAAGTGCAAATTGCCCGTCGTATTAAAGAGGGGCGTGGCCAAGGGCATGGTA
AAGACTATATTCGCGGCGTTGTGACAATTTACCGAACAACTCCGCGGCCGGGAAGCCGATCTCGGCTTGA
ACGAATTGTTAGGTGGCGGTACTTGGGTCGATATCAAAGTGCATCACTTCTTCCCGTATGCCCAACTTTG
TATAGAGAGCCACTGCGGGATCGTCACCGTAATCTGCTTGCACGTAGATCACATAAGCACCAAGCGCGTT
GGCCTCATGCTTGAGGAGATTGATGAGCGCGGTGGCAATGCCCTGCCTCCGGTGCTCGCCGGAGACTGCG
AGATCATAGATATAGATCTCACTACGCGGCTGCTCAAACTTGGGCAGAACGTAAGCCGCGAGAGCGCCAA
CAACCGCTTCTTGGTCGAAGGCAGCAAGCGCGATGAATGTCTTACTACGGAGCAAGTTCCCGAGGTAATC
GGAGTCCGGCTGATGTTGGGAGTAGGTGGCTACGTCTCCGAACTCACGACCGAAAAGATCAAGAGCAGCC
CGCATGGATTTGACTTGGTCAGGGCCGAGCCTACATGTGCGAATGATGCCCATACTTGAGCCACCTAACT
TTGTTTTAGGGCGACTGCCCTGCTGCGTAACATCGTTGCTGCTCCATAACATCAAACATCGACCCACGGC
GTAACGCGCTTGCTGCTTGGATGCCCGAGGCATAGACTGTACAAAAAAACAGTCATAACAAGCCATGAAA
ACCGCCACTGCGCCGTTACCACCGCTGCGTTCGGTCAAGGTTCTGGACCAGTTGCGTGAGCGCATACGCT
ACTTGCATTACAGTTTACGAACCGAACAGGCTTATGTCAACTGGGTTCGTGCCTTCATCCGTTTCCACGG
TGTGCGTCACCCGGCAACCTTGGGCAGCAGCGAAGTCGAGGCATTTCTGTCCTGGCTGGCGAACGAGCGC
AAGGTTTCGGTCTCCACGCATCGTCAGGCATTGGCGGCCTTGCTGTTCTTCTACGGCAAGGTGCTGTGCA
CGGATCTGCCCTGGCTTCAGGAGATCGGAAGACCTCGGCCGTCGCGGCGCTTGCCGGTGGTGCTGACCCC
GGATGAAGTGGTTCGCATCCTCGGTTTTCTGGAAGGCGAGCATCGTTTGTTCGCCCAGGACTCTAGCTAT
AGTTCTAGTGGTTGGCTACGTATACTCCGGACTATTAATAGATCATGGAGATAATTAGCGGCCGCGTTTA
AACATCCACCATTTGATGGAGATAATTAAAATGATAACCATCTCGCAAATAAATAAGTATTTTACTGTTT
TCGTAACAGTTTTGTAATAAAAAAACCTATAACTATTCCGGATTATTCATACCGTCCCACCATCGGGCGC
GGATCCATGGCTTCATGGTCTCACCCCCAATTTGAGAAAGGCGGTGGCAGCGGCGGCGGTAGCGGAGGTG
GCAGCTGGTCACACCCACAATTCGAGAAATTGGAGGTACTGTTCCAGGGCCCGGGAAGCGGCGATAAAGA
CTGCGAGATGAAGCGCACGACGCTCGATTCGCCCCTTGGCAAATTGGAACTGAGCGGTTGTGAGCAAGGT
CTGCATCGTATCATCTTTCTGGGAAAGGGAACTAGTGCAGCAGATGCAGTCGAGGTCCCGGCTCCTGCTG
CCGTGCTTGGTGGTCCCGAGCCTTTGATGCAAGCTACCGCTTGGCTGAATGCATATTTCCATCAGCCAGA
GGCGATCGAGGAGTTCCCCGTTCCCGCGCTCCATCATCCGGTTTTCCAACAGGAATCCTTCACCCGCCAG
GTCCTGTGGAAGCTCCTGAAGGTCGTAAAGTTTGGTGAAGTGATCTCATACAGTCACTTGGCCGCCCTGG
CGGGCAACCCAGCCGCTACTGCTGCCGTTAAGACCGCACTCAGTGGCAACCCTGTACCTATCCTGATCCC
TTGTCATAGAGTCGTCCAAGGCGACCTGGACGTGGGAGGTTACGAGGGAGGTCTGGCTGTGAAAGAATGG
CTGTTGGCACATGAGGGCCATCGTCTGGGCAAACCTGGCCTTGGACCCGCCGGTGGTGAAAACCTGTACT
TCCAATCCAATATTGGAAGTGGATAACCGGTCCGAAGCGCGCGGAATTCAAAGGCCTACGTCGACGAGCT
CACTAGTCGCGGCCTCATGATCTCCTAGGGGCCGCTTTCGAATCTAGAGCCTGCAGTCTCGAGGCATGCG
GTACCAAGCTTGTCGAGAAGTACTAGAGGATCATAATCAGCCATACCACATTTGTAGAGGTTTTACTTGC
TTTAAAAAACCTCCCACACCTCCCCCTGAACCTGAAACATAAAATGAATGCAATTGTTGTTGTTAACTTG
TTTATTGCAGCTTATAATGGTTACAAATAAAGCAATAGCATCACAAATTTCACAAATAAAGCATTTTTTT
CACTGCATTCTAGTTGTGGTTTGTCCAAACTCATCAATGTATCTTATCATGTCTGGATCTGATCACTGCT
TGAGCCTAGAAACATCCACCATTTAAATGGAGTTAGGTTTAAACGCCTGCAGGGGAGATCCGAACCAGAT
AAGTGAAATCTAGTTCCAAACTATTTTGTCATTTTTAATTTTCGTATTAGCTTACGACGCTACACCCAGT
TCCCATCTATTTTGTCACTCTTCCCTAAATAATCCTTAAAAACTCCATTTCCACCCCTCCCAGTTCCCAA
CTATTTTGTCCGCCCACAGCGGGGCATTTTTCTTCCTGTTATGTTTTTAATCAAACATCCTGCCAACTCC
ATGTGACAAACCGTCATCTTCGGCTACTTTTTCTCTGTCACAGAATGAAAATTTTTCTGTCATCTCTTCG
TTATTAATGTTTGTAATTGACTGAATATCAACGCTTATTTGCAGCCTGAATGGCGAATGGG
[124 nt withheld, positions 3142-3265]
C
[91 nt withheld, positions 3267-3357]
A
[49 nt withheld, positions 3359-3407]
CCTTTGACGTTGGAGTCCACGTTCTTT
[37 nt withheld, positions 3435-3471]
ACCCTATCTCGGTCTATTCTTTTGATTTATAAGGGATTTTGCCGATTTCGGCCTATTGGTTAAAAAATGA
GCTGATTTAACAAAAATTTAACGCGAATTTTAACAAACTATTAACGTTTACAATTTCAGGTGGCACTTTT
CGGGGAAATGTGCGCGGAACCCCTATTTGTTTATTTTTCTAAATACATTCAAATATGTATCCGCTCATGA
GACAATAACCCTGATAAATGCTTCAATACTATTGAAAAAGGAAGAGTATGAGTATTCAACATTTCCGTGT
CGCCCTTATTCCCTTTTTTGCGGCATTTTGCCTTCCTGTTTTTGCTCACCCAGAAACGCTGGTGAAAGTA
AAAGATGCTGAAGATCAGTTGGGTGCACGAGTGGGTTACATCGAACTGGATCTCAACAGCGGTAAGATCC
TTGAGAGTTTTCGCCCCGAAGAACGTTTTCCAATGATGAGCACTTTTAAAGTTCTGCTATGTGGCGCGGT
ATTATCCCGTATTGACGCCGGGCAAGAGCAACTCGGTCGCCGCATACACTATTCTCAGAATGACTTGGTT
GAGTACTCACCAGTCACAGAAAAGCATCTTACGGATGGCATGACAGTAAGAGAATTATGCAGTGCTGCCA
TAACCATGAGTGATAACACTGCGGCCAACTTACTTCTGACAACGATCGGAGGACCGAAGGAGCTAACCGC
TTTTTTGCACAACATGGGGGATCATGTAACTCGCCTTGATCGTTGGGAACCGGAGCTGAATGAAGCCATA
CCAAACGACGAGCGTGACACCACGATGCCTGTAGCAATGGCAACAACGTTGCGCAAACTATTAACTGGCG
AACTACTTACTCTAGCTTCCCGGCAACAATTAATAGACTGGATGGAGGCGGATAAAGTTGCAGGACCACT
TCTGCGCTCGGCCCTTCCGGCTGGCTGGTTTATTGCTGATAAATCTGGAGCCGGTGAGCGTGGGTCTCGC
GGTATCATTGCAGCACTGGGGCCAGATGGTAAGCCCTCCCGTATCGTAGTTATCTACACGACGGGGAGTC
AGGCAACTATGGATGAACGAAATAGACAGATCGCTGAGATAGGTGCCTCACTGATTAAGCATTGGTAACT
GTCAGACCAAGTTTACTCATATATACTTTAGATTGATTTAAAACTTCATTTTTAATTTAAAAGGATCTAG
GTGAAGATCCTTTTTGATAATCTCATGACCAAAATCCCTTAACGTGAGTTTTCGTTCCACTGAGCGTCAG
ACCCCGTAGAAAAGATCAAAGGATCTTCTTGAGATCCTTTTTTTCTGCGCGTAATCTGCTGCTTGCAAAC
AAAAAAACCACCGCTACCAGCGGTGGTTTGTTTGCCGGATCAAGAGCTACCAACTCTTTTTCCGAAGGTA
ACTGGCTTCAGCAGAGCGCAGATACCAAATACTGTCCTTCTAGTGTAGCCGTAGTTAGGCCACCACTTCA
AGAACTCTGTAGCACCGCCTACATACCTCGCTCTGCTAATCCTGTTACCAGTGGCTGCTGCCAGTGGCGA
TAAGTCGTGTCTTACCGGGTTGGACTCAAGACGATAGTTACCGGATAAGGCGCAGCGGTCGGGCTGAACG
GGGGGTTCGTGCACACAGCCCAGCTTGGAGCGAACGACCTACACCGAACTGAGATACCTACAGCGTGAGC
TATGAGAAAGCGCCACGCTTCCCGAAGGGAGAAAGGCGGACAGGTATCCGGTAAGCGGCAGGGTCGGAAC
AGGAGAGCGCACGAGGGAGCTTCCAGGGGGAAACGCCTGGTATCTTTATAGTCCTGTCGGGTTTCGCCAC
CTCTGACTTGAGCGTCGATTTTTGTGATGCTCGTCAGGGGGGCGGAGCCTATGGAAAAACGCCAGCAACG
CGGCCTTTTTACGGTTCCTGGCCTTTTGCTGGCCTTTTGCTCACATGTTCTTTCCTGCGTTATCCCCTGA
TTCTGTGGATAACCGTATTACCGCCTTTGAGTGAGCTGATACCGCTCGCCGCAGCCGAACGACCGAGCGC
AGCGAGTCAGTGAGCGAGGAAGCGGAAGAGGCGCGCCATGCGGTATTTTCTCCTTACGCATCTGTGCGGT
ATTTCACACCGCATATATGGTGCACTCTCAGTACAATCTGCTCTGATGCCGCATAGTTAAGCCAGTATAC
ACTCCGCTATCGCTACGTGACTGGGTCATGGCTGCGCCCCGACACCCGCCAACACCCGCTGACGCGCCCT
GACGGGCTTGTCTGCTCCCGGCATCCGCTTACAGACAAGCTGTGACCGTCTCCGGGAGCTGCATGTGTCA
GAGGTTTTCACCGTCATCACCGAAACGCGCGAGGCAGCTGCGGTAAAGCTCATCAGCGTGGTCGTGAAGC
GATTCACAGATGTCTGCCTGTTCATCCGCGTCCAGCTCGTTGAGTTTCTCCAGAAGCGTTAATGTCTGGC
TTCTGATAAAGCGGGCCATGTTAAGGGCGGTTTTTTCCTGTTTGGTCACTGATGCCTCCGTGTAAGGGGG
ATTTCTGTTCATGGGGGTAATGATACCGATGAAACGAGAGAGGATGCTCACGATACGGGTTACTGATGAT
GAACATGCCCGGTTACTGGAACGTTGTGAGGGTAAACAACTGGCGGTATGGATGCGGCGGGACCAG
