>Addgene plasmid #55222 | pFastBac TwinStrepII Prescission SNAPf TEV cloning vector with BioBrick PolyPromoter LIC Subcloning (438-SNAP-V1) | addgene partial sequence | sequence record 90114 | Spect-R 5'-ACTTTGTTTTAGGGCGACTG-3'
TCGTTGCTGCTCCATAACATCAAACATCGACCCACGGCGTAACGCGCTTGCTGCTTGGATGCCCGAGGCA
TAGACTGTACAAAAAAACAGTCATAACAAGCCATGAAAACCGCCACTGCGCCGTTACCACCGCTGCGTTC
GGTCAAGGTTCTGGACCAGTTGCGTGAGCGCATACGCTACTTGCATTACAGTTTACGAACCGAACAGGCT
TATGTCAACTGGGTTCGTGCCTTCATCCGTTTCCACGGTGTGCGTCACCCGGCAACCTTGGGCAGCAGCG
AAGTCGAGGCATTTCTGTCCTGGCTGGCGAACGAGCGCAAGGTTTCGGTCTCCACGCATCGTCAGGCATT
GGCGGCCTTGCTGTTCTTCTACGGCAAGGTGCTGTGCACGGATCTGCCCTGGCTTCAGGAGATCGGAAGA
CCTCGGCCGTCGCGGCGCTTGCCGGTGGTGCTGACCCCGGATGAAGTGGTTCGCATCCTCGGTTTTCTGG
AAGGCGAGCATCGTTTGTTCGCCCAGGACTCTAGCTATAGTTCTAGTGGTTGGCTACGTATACTCCGGAC
TATTAATAGATCATGGAGATAATTAGCGGCCGCGTTTAAACATCCACCATTTGATGGAGATAATTAAAAT
GATAACCATCTCGCAAATAAATAAGTATTTTACTGTTTTCGTAACAGTTTTGTAATAAAAAAACCTATAA
CTATTCCGGATTATTCATACCGTCCCACCATCGGGCGCGGATCCATGGCTTCATGGTCTCACCCCCAATT
TGAGAAAGGCGGTGGCAGCGGCGGCGGTAGCGGAGGTGGCAGCTGGTCACACCCACAATTCGAGAAATTG
GAGGTACTGTTCCAGGGCCCGGGAAGCGGCGATAAAGACTGCGAGATGAAGCGCACGACGCTCGATTCGC
CCCTTGGCAAATTGGAACTGAGCGGTTGTGAGCAAGGTCTGCATCGTATCATCTTTCTGGGAAAGGGAAC
TAGTGCAGCAGATGCAGTCGAGGTCCCGGCTCCTGCTGCCGTGCTTGGTGGTCCCGAGCCTTTGATGCAA
GCTACCGCTTGGCTGAATGCATATTTCCATCAGCCAGAGGCGATCGAGGAGTTCCCCGTTCCCGCGCTCC
ATCATCCGGTTTTCCA
