>Addgene plasmid #55222 | pFastBac TwinStrepII Prescission SNAPf TEV cloning vector with BioBrick PolyPromoter LIC Subcloning (438-SNAP-V1) | addgene partial sequence | sequence record 90115 | SV40pA-R 5'-GAAATTTGTGATGCTATTGC-3'
TTATAAGCTGCAATAAACAAGTTAACAACAACAATTGCATTCATTTTATGTTTCAGGTTCAGGGGGAGGT
GTGGGAGGTTTTTTAAAGCAAGTAAAACCTCTACAAATGTGGTATGGCTGATTATGATCCTCTAGTACTT
CTCGACAAGCTTGGTACCGCATGCCTCGAGACTGCAGGCTCTAGATTCGAAAGCGGCCCCTAGGAGATCA
TGAGGCCGCGACTAGTGAGCTCGTCGACGTAGGCCTTTGAATTCCGCGCGCTTCGGACCGGTTATCCACT
TCCAATATTGGATTGGAAGTACAGGTTTTCACCACCGGCGGGTCCAAGGCCAGGTTTGCCCAGACGATGG
CCCTCATGTGCCAACAGCCATTCTTTCACAGCCAGACCTCCCTCGTAACCTCCCACGTCCAGGTCGCCTT
GGACGACTCTATGACAAGGGATCAGGATAGGTACAGGGTTGCCACTGAGTGCGGTCTTAACGGCAGCAGT
AGCGGCTGGGTTGCCCGCCAGGGCGGCCAAGTGACTGTATGAGATCACTTCACCAAACTTTACGACCTTC
AGGAGCTTCCACAGGACCTGGCGGGTGAAGGATTCCTGTTGGAAAACCGGATGATGGAGCGCGGGAACGG
GGAACTCCTCGATCGCCTCTGGCTGATGGAAATATGCATTCAGCCAAGCGGTAGCTTGCATCAAAGGCTC
GGGACCACCAAGCACGGCAGCAGGAGCCGGGACCTCGACTGCATCTGCTGCACTAGTTCCCTTTCCCAGA
AAGATGATACGATGCAGACCTTGCTCACAACCGCTCAGTTCCAATTTGCCAAGGGGCGAATCGAGCGTCG
TGCGCTTCATCTCGCAGTCTTTATCGCCGCTTCCCGGGCCCTGGAACAGTACCTCCAATTTCTCGAATTG
TGGGTGTGACCAGCTGCCACCTCCGCTACCGCCGCCGCTGCCACCGCCTTTCTCAAATTGGGGGTGAGAC
CATGAAGCCATGGATCCGCGCCCGATGGTGGGACGGTATGAATAATCCGGAATAGTTATAGGTTTT
